>Addgene plasmid #142796 | TFORF1448 | addgene full sequence | sequence record 395857 | Addgene NGS Result
TTAATGTAGTCTTATGCAATACTCTTGTAGTCTTGCAACATGGTAACGATGAGTTAGCAACATGCCTTAC
AAGGAGAGAAAAAGCACCGTGCATGCCGATTGGTGGAAGTAAGGTGGTACGATCGTGCCTTATTAGGAAG
GCAACAGACGGGTCTGACATGGATTGGACGAACCACTGAATTGCCGCATTGCAGAGATATTGTATTTAAG
TGCCTAGCTCGATACATAAACGGGTCTCTCTGGTTAGACCAGATCTGAGCCTGGGAGCTCTCTGGCTAAC
TAGGGAACCCACTGCTTAAGCCTCAATAAAGCTTGCCTTGAGTGCTTCAAGTAGTGTGTGCCCGTCTGTT
GTGTGACTCTGGTAACTAGAGATCCCTCAGACCCTTTTAGTCAGTGTGGAAAATCTCTAGCAGTGGCGCC
CGAACAGGGACTTGAAAGCGAAAGGGAAACCAGAGGAGCTCTCTCGACGCAGGACTCGGCTTGCTGAAGC
GCGCACGGCAAGAGGCGAGGGGCGGCGACTGGTGAGTACGCCAAAAATTTTGACTAGCGGAGGCTAGAAG
GAGAGAGATGGGTGCGAGAGCGTCAGTATTAAGCGGGGGAGAATTAGATCGCGATGGGAAAAAATTCGGT
TAAGGCCAGGGGGAAAGAAAAAATATAAATTAAAACATATAGTATGGGCAAGCAGGGAGCTAGAACGATT
CGCAGTTAATCCTGGCCTGTTAGAAACATCAGAAGGCTGTAGACAAATACTGGGACAGCTACAACCATCC
CTTCAGACAGGATCAGAAGAACTTAGATCATTATATAATACAGTAGCAACCCTCTATTGTGTGCATCAAA
GGATAGAGATAAAAGACACCAAGGAAGCTTTAGACAAGATAGAGGAAGAGCAAAACAAAAGTAAGACCAC
CGCACAGCAAGCGGCCGCTGATCTTCAGACCTGGAGGAGGAGATATGAGGGACAATTGGAGAAGTGAATT
ATATAAATATAAAGTAGTAAAAATTGAACCATTAGGAGTAGCACCCACCAAGGCAAAGAGAAGAGTGGTG
CAGAGAGAAAAAAGAGCAGTGGGAATAGGAGCTTTGTTCCTTGGGTTCTTGGGAGCAGCAGGAAGCACTA
TGGGCGCAGCGTCAATGACGCTGACGGTACAGGCCAGACAATTATTGTCTGGTATAGTGCAGCAGCAGAA
CAATTTGCTGAGGGCTATTGAGGCGCAACAGCATCTGTTGCAACTCACAGTCTGGGGCATCAAGCAGCTC
CAGGCAAGAATCCTGGCTGTGGAAAGATACCTAAAGGATCAACAGCTCCTGGGGATTTGGGGTTGCTCTG
GAAAACTCATTTGCACCACTGCTGTGCCTTGGAATGCTAGTTGGAGTAATAAATCTCTGGAACAGATTTG
GAATCACACGACCTGGATGGAGTGGGACAGAGAAATTAACAATTACACAAGCTTAATACACTCCTTAATT
GAAGAATCGCAAAACCAGCAAGAAAAGAATGAACAAGAATTATTGGAATTAGATAAATGGGCAAGTTTGT
GGAATTGGTTTAACATAACAAATTGGCTGTGGTATATAAAATTATTCATAATGATAGTAGGAGGCTTGGT
AGGTTTAAGAATAGTTTTTGCTGTACTTTCTATAGTGAATAGAGTTAGGCAGGGATATTCACCATTATCG
TTTCAGACCCACCTCCCAACCCCGAGGGGACCCATGCATTGCATCTCAATTAGTCAGCAACCAGGTGTGG
AAAGTCCCCAGGCTCCCCAGCAGGCAGAAGTATGCAAAGCATGCGTCTCAATTAGTCAGCAACCATAGTC
CCGCCCCTAACTCCGCCCATCCCGCCCCTAACTCCGCCCAGTTCCGCCCATTCTCCGCCCCATGGCTGAC
TAATTTTTTTTATTTATGCAGAGGCCGAGGCCGCCTCGGCCTCTGAGCTATTCCAGAAGTAGTGAGGAGG
CTTTTTTGGAGGCCTAGGCTTTTGCAAAAAGCTTTCTAGAGGTACCACCGGAGCTTACCATGACCGAGTA
CAAGCCCACGGTGCGCCTCGCCACCCGCGACGACGTCCCCAGGGCCGTACGCACCCTCGCCGCCGCGTTC
GCCGACTACCCCGCCACGCGCCACACCGTCGATCCGGACCGCCACATCGAGCGGGTCACCGAGCTGCAAG
AACTCTTCCTCACGCGCGTCGGGCTCGACATCGGCAAGGTGTGGGTCGCGGACGACGGCGCCGCCGTGGC
GGTCTGGACCACGCCGGAGAGCGTCGAAGCGGGGGCGGTGTTCGCCGAGATCGGCCCGCGCATGGCCGAG
TTGAGCGGTTCCCGGCTGGCCGCGCAGCAACAGATGGAAGGCCTCCTGGCGCCGCACCGGCCCAAGGAGC
CCGCGTGGTTCCTGGCCACCGTCGGCGTCTCGCCCGACCACCAGGGCAAGGGTCTGGGCAGCGCCGTCGT
GCTCCCCGGAGTGGAGGCGGCCGAGCGCGCCGGGGTGCCCGCCTTCCTGGAGACCTCCGCGCCCCGCAAC
CTCCCCTTCTACGAGCGGCTCGGCTTCACCGTCACCGCCGACGTCGAGGTGCCCGAAGGACCGCGCACCT
GGTGCATGACCCGCAAGCCCGGTGCCAGTTAACGAATTCTAGATCTTGAGACAAATGGCAGTATTCATCC
ACAATTTTAAAAGAAAAGGGGGGATTGGGGGGTACAGTGCAGGGGAAAGAATAGTAGACATAATAGCAAC
AGACATACAAACTAAAGAATTACAAAAACAAATTACAAAAATTCAAAATTTTCGGGTTTATTACAGGGAC
AGCAGAGATCCACTTTGGCGCCGGCTCGAGGCCTGCAGGTGCAAAGATGGATAAAGTTTTAAACAGAGAG
GAATCTTTGCAGCTAATGGACCTTCTAGGTCTTGAAAGGAGTGGGAATTGGCTCCGGTGCCCGTCAGTGG
GCAGAGCGCACATCGCCCACAGTCCCCGAGAAGTTGGGGGGAGGGGTCGGCAATTGAACCGGTGCCTAGA
GAAGGTGGCGCGGGGTAAACTGGGAAAGTGATGTCGTGTACTGGCTCCGCCTTTTTCCCGAGGGTGGGGG
AGAACCGTATATAAGTGCAGTAGTCGCCGTGAACGTTCTTTTTCGCAACGGGTTTGCCGCCAGAACACAG
GTAAGTGCCGTGTGTGGTTCCCGCGGGCCTGGCCTCTTTACGGGTTATGGCCCTTGCGTGCCTTGAATTA
CTTCCACCTGGCTGCAGTACGTGATTCTTGATCCCGAGCTTCGGGTTGGAAGTGGGTGGGAGAGTTCGAG
GCCTTGCGCTTAAGGAGCCCCTTCGCCTCGTGCTTGAGTTGAGGCCTGGCCTGGGCGCTGGGGCCGCCGC
GTGCGAATCTGGTGGCACCTTCGCGCCTGTCTCGCTGCTTTCGATAAGTCTCTAGCCATTTAAAATTTTT
GATGACCTGCTGCGACGCTTTTTTTCTGGCAAGATAGTCTTGTAAATGCGGGCCAAGATCTGCACACTGG
TATTTCGGTTTTTGGGGCCGCGGGCGGCGACGGGGCCCGTGCGTCCCAGCGCACATGTTCGGCGAGGCGG
GGCCTGCGAGCGCGGCCACCGAGAATCGGACGGGGGTAGTCTCAAGCTGGCCGGCCTGCTCTGGTGCCTG
GCCTCGCGCCGCCGTGTATCGCCCCGCCCTGGGCGGCAAGGCTGGCCCGGTCGGCACCAGTTGCGTGAGC
GGAAAGATGGCCGCTTCCCGGCCCTGCTGCAGGGAGCTCAAAATGGAGGACGCGGCGCTCGGGAGAGCGG
GCGGGTGAGTCACCCACACAAAGGAAAAGGGCCTTTCCGTCCTCAGCCGTCGCTTCATGTGACTCCACGG
AGTACCGGGCGCCGTCCAGGCACCTCGATTAGTTCTCGAGCTTTTGGAGTACGTCGTCTTTAGGTTGGGG
GGAGGGGTTTTATGCGATGGAGTTTCCCCACACTGAGTGGGTGGAGACTGAAGTTAGGCCAGCTTGGCAC
TTGATGTAATTCTCCTTGGAATTTGCCCTTTTTGAGTTTGGATCTTGGTTCATTCTCAAGCCTCAGACAG
TGGTTCAAAGTTTTTTTCTTCCATTTCAGGTGTCGTGAGGCTAGCACCGCCACCATGTCTTCTAATTCAG
ATACTGGGGATTTACAAGAGTCTTTAAAGCACGGACTTACACCTATTGGTGCTGGGCTTCCGGACCGACA
CGGATCCCCCATCCCCGCCCGCGGTCGCCTTGTCATGCTGCCCAAAGTGGAGACGGAAGCCCTGGGACTG
GCTCGATCGCATGGGGAACAGGGCCAGATGCCGGAAAACATGCAAGTGTCTCAATTTAAAATGGTGAATT
ACTCCTATGATGAAGATCTGGAAGAGCTTTGTCCCGTGTGTGGAGATAAAGTGTCTGGGTACCATTATGG
GCTCCTCACCTGTGAAAGCTGCAAGGGATTTTTTAAGCGAACAGTCCAAAATAATAAAAGGTACACATGT
ATAGAAAACCAGAACTGCCAAATTGACAAAACACAGAGAAAGCGTTGTCCTTACTGTCGTTTTCAAAAAT
GTCTAAGTGTTGGAATGAAGCTAGAAGCTGTAAGGGCCGACCGAATGCGTGGAGGAAGGAATAAGTTTGG
GCCAATGTACAAGAGAGACAGGGCCCTGAAGCAACAGAAAAAAGCCCTCATCCGAGCCAATGGACTTAAG
CTAGAAGCCATGTCTCAGGTGATCCAAGCTATGCCCTCTGACCTGACCATTTCCTCTGCAATTCAAAACA
TCCACTCTGCCTCCAAAGGCCTACCTCTGAACCATGCTGCCTTGCCTCCTACAGACTATGACAGAAGTCC
CTTTGTAACATCCCCCATTAGCATGACAATGCCCCCTCACGGCAGCCTGCAAGGTTACCAAACATATGGC
CACTTTCCTAGCCGGGCCATCAAGTCTGAGTACCCAGACCCCTATACCAGCTCACCCGAGTCCATAATGG
GCTATTCATATATGGATAGTTACCAGACGAGCTCTCCAGCAAGCATCCCACATCTGATACTGGAACTTTT
GAAGTGTGAGCCAGATGAGCCTCAAGTCCAGGCTAAAATCATGGCCTATTTGCAGCAAGAGCAGGCTAAC
CGAAGCAAGCACGAAAAGCTGAGCACCTTTGGGCTTATGTGCAAAATGGCAGATCAAACTCTCTTCTCCA
TTGTCGAGTGGGCCAGGAGTAGTATCTTCTTCAGAGAACTTAAGGTTGATGACCAAATGAAGCTGCTTCA
GAACTGCTGGAGTGAGCTCTTAATCCTCGACCACATTTACCGACAAGTGGTACATGGAAAGGAAGGATCC
ATCTTCCTGGTTACTGGGCAACAAGTGGACTATTCCATAATAGCATCACAAGCCGGAGCCACCCTCAACA
ACCTCATGAGTCATGCACAGGAGTTAGTGGCAAAACTTCGTTCTCTCCAGTTTGATCAACGAGAGTTCGT
ATGTCTGAAATTCTTGGTGCTCTTTAGTTTAGATGTCAAAAACCTTGAAAACTTCCAGCTGGTAGAAGGT
GTCCAGGAACAAGTCAATGCCGCCCTGCTGGACTACACAATGTGTAACTACCCGCAGCAGACAGAGAAAT
TTGGACAGCTACTTCTTCGACTACCCGAAATCCGGGCCATCAGTATGCAGGCTGAAGAATACCTCTACTA
CAAGCACCTGAACGGGGATGTGCCCTATAATAACCTTCTCATTGAAATGTTGCATGCCAAAAGAGCATAG
TAATGAACTAGTCCGTAACTTGAAAGTATTTCGATTTCTTGGCTTTATATATCTTGTGGAAAGGACGAGA
ACGGCCGTTGCGTGGTCTGCTGACGCGTTAAGTCGACAATCAACCTCTGGATTACAAAATTTGTGAAAGA
TTGACTGGTATTCTTAACTATGTTGCTCCTTTTACGCTATGTGGATACGCTGCTTTAATGCCTTTGTATC
ATGCTATTGCTTCCCGTATGGCTTTCATTTTCTCCTCCTTGTATAAATCCTGGTTGCTGTCTCTTTATGA
GGAGTTGTGGCCCGTTGTCAGGCAACGTGGCGTGGTGTGCACTGTGTTTGCTGACGCAACCCCCACTGGT
TGGGGCATTGCCACCACCTGTCAGCTCCTTTCCGGGACTTTCGCTTTCCCCCTCCCTATTGCCACGGCGG
AACTCATCGCCGCCTGCCTTGCCCGCTGCTGGACAGGGGCTCGGCTGTTGGGCACTGACAATTCCGTGGT
GTTGTCGGGGAAATCATCGTCCTTTCCTTGGCTGCTCGCCTGTGTTGCCACCTGGATTCTGCGCGGGACG
TCCTTCTGCTACGTCCCTTCGGCCCTCAATCCAGCGGACCTTCCTTCCCGCGGCCTGCTGCCGGCTCTGC
GGCCTCTTCCGCGTCTTCGCCTTCGCCCTCAGACGAGTCGGATCTCCCTTTGGGCCGCCTCCCCGCGTCG
ACTTTAAGACCAATGACTTACAAGGCAGCTGTAGATCTTAGCCACTTTTTAAAAGAAAAGGGGGGACTGG
AAGGGCTAATTCACTCCCAACGAAGACAAGATCTGCTTTTTGCTTGTACTGGGTCTCTCTGGTTAGACCA
GATCTGAGCCTGGGAGCTCTCTGGCTAACTAGGGAACCCACTGCTTAAGCCTCAATAAAGCTTGCCTTGA
GTGCTTCAAGTAGTGTGTGCCCGTCTGTTGTGTGACTCTGGTAACTAGAGATCCCTCAGACCCTTTTAGT
CAGTGTGGAAAATCTCTAGCAGTACGTATAGTAGTTCATGTCATCTTATTATTCAGTATTTATAACTTGC
AAAGAAATGAATATCAGAGAGTGAGAGGAACTTGTTTATTGCAGCTTATAATGGTTACAAATAAAGCAAT
AGCATCACAAATTTCACAAATAAAGCATTTTTTTCACTGCATTCTAGTTGTGGTTTGTCCAAACTCATCA
ATGTATCTTATCATGTCTGGCTCTAGCTATCCCGCCCCTAACTCCGCCCATCCCGCCCCTAACTCCGCCC
AGTTCCGCCCATTCTCCGCCCCATGGCTGACTAATTTTTTTTATTTATGCAGAGGCCGAGGCCGCCTCGG
CCTCTGAGCTATTCCAGAAGTAGTGAGGAGGCTTTTTTGGAGGCCTAGGGACGTACCCAATTCGCCCTAT
AGTGAGTCGTATTACGCGCGCTCACTGGCCGTCGTTTTACAACGTCGTGACTGGGAAAACCCTGGCGTTA
CCCAACTTAATCGCCTTGCAGCACATCCCCCTTTCGCCAGCTGGCGTAATAGCGAAGAGGCCCGCACCGA
TCGCCCTTCCCAACAGTTGCGCAGCCTGAATGGCGAATGGG
[124 nt withheld, positions 7322-7445]
C
[91 nt withheld, positions 7447-7537]
A
[49 nt withheld, positions 7539-7587]
CCTTTGACGTTGGAGTCCACGTTCTTT
[37 nt withheld, positions 7615-7651]
ACCCTATCTCGGTCTATTCTTTTGATTTATAAGGGATTTTGCCGATTTCGGCCTATTGGTTAAAAAATGA
GCTGATTTAACAAAAATTTAACGCGAATTTTAACAAAATATTAACGCTTACAATTTAGGTGGCACTTTTC
GGGGAAATGTGCGCGGAACCCCTATTTGTTTATTTTTCTAAATACATTCAAATATGTATCCGCTCATGAG
ACAATAACCCTGATAAATGCTTCAATAATATTGAAAAAGGAAGAGTATGAGTATTCAACATTTCCGTGTC
GCCCTTATTCCCTTTTTTGCGGCATTTTGCCTTCCTGTTTTTGCTCACCCAGAAACGCTGGTGAAAGTAA
AAGATGCTGAAGATCAGTTGGGTGCACGAGTGGGTTACATCGAACTGGATCTCAACAGCGGTAAGATCCT
TGAGAGTTTTCGCCCCGAAGAACGTTTTCCAATGATGAGCACTTTTAAAGTTCTGCTATGTGGCGCGGTA
TTATCCCGTATTGACGCCGGGCAAGAGCAACTCGGTCGCCGCATACACTATTCTCAGAATGACTTGGTTG
AGTACTCACCAGTCACAGAAAAGCATCTTACGGATGGCATGACAGTAAGAGAATTATGCAGTGCTGCCAT
AACCATGAGTGATAACACTGCGGCCAACTTACTTCTGACAACGATCGGAGGACCGAAGGAGCTAACCGCT
TTTTTGCACAACATGGGGGATCATGTAACTCGCCTTGATCGTTGGGAACCGGAGCTGAATGAAGCCATAC
CAAACGACGAGCGTGACACCACGATGCCTGTAGCAATGGCAACAACGTTGCGCAAACTATTAACTGGCGA
ACTACTTACTCTAGCTTCCCGGCAACAATTAATAGACTGGATGGAGGCGGATAAAGTTGCAGGACCACTT
CTGCGCTCGGCCCTTCCGGCTGGCTGGTTTATTGCTGATAAATCTGGAGCCGGTGAGCGTGGGTCTCGCG
GTATCATTGCAGCACTGGGGCCAGATGGTAAGCCCTCCCGTATCGTAGTTATCTACACGACGGGGAGTCA
GGCAACTATGGATGAACGAAATAGACAGATCGCTGAGATAGGTGCCTCACTGATTAAGCATTGGTAACTG
TCAGACCAAGTTTACTCATATATACTTTAGATTGATTTAAAACTTCATTTTTAATTTAAAAGGATCTAGG
TGAAGATCCTTTTTGATAATCTCATGACCAAAATCCCTTAACGTGAGTTTTCGTTCCACTGAGCGTCAGA
CCCCGTAGAAAAGATCAAAGGATCTTCTTGAGATCCTTTTTTTCTGCGCGTAATCTGCTGCTTGCAAACA
AAAAAACCACCGCTACCAGCGGTGGTTTGTTTGCCGGATCAAGAGCTACCAACTCTTTTTCCGAAGGTAA
CTGGCTTCAGCAGAGCGCAGATACCAAATACTGTTCTTCTAGTGTAGCCGTAGTTAGGCCACCACTTCAA
GAACTCTGTAGCACCGCCTACATACCTCGCTCTGCTAATCCTGTTACCAGTGGCTGCTGCCAGTGGCGAT
AAGTCGTGTCTTACCGGGTTGGACTCAAGACGATAGTTACCGGATAAGGCGCAGCGGTCGGGCTGAACGG
GGGGTTCGTGCACACAGCCCAGCTTGGAGCGAACGACCTACACCGAACTGAGATACCTACAGCGTGAGCT
ATGAGAAAGCGCCACGCTTCCCGAAGGGAGAAAGGCGGACAGGTATCCGGTAAGCGGCAGGGTCGGAACA
GGAGAGCGCACGAGGGAGCTTCCAGGGGGAAACGCCTGGTATCTTTATAGTCCTGTCGGGTTTCGCCACC
TCTGACTTGAGCGTCGATTTTTGTGATGCTCGTCAGGGGGGCGGAGCCTATGGAAAAACGCCAGCAACGC
GGCCTTTTTACGGTTCCTGGCCTTTTGCTGGCCTTTTGCTCACATGTTCTTTCCTGCGTTATCCCCTGAT
TCTGTGGATAACCGTATTACCGCCTTTGAGTGAGCTGATACCGCTCGCCGCAGCCGAACGACCGAGCGCA
GCGAGTCAGTGAGCGAGGAAGCGGAAGAGCGCCCAATACGCAAACCGCCTCTCCCCGCGCGTTGGCCGAT
TCATTAATGCAGCTGGCACGACAGGTTTCCCGACTGGAAAGCGGGCAGTGAGCGCAACGCAATTAATGTG
AGTTAGCTCACTCATTAGGCACCCCAGGCTTTACACTTTATGCTTCCGGCTCGTATGTTGTGTGGAATTG
TGAGCGGATAACAATTTCACACAGGAAACAGCTATGACCATGATTACGCCAAGCGCGCAATTAACCCTCA
CTAAAGGGAACAAAAGCTGGAGCTGCAAGC
Features (pLannotate 1.2.2; 31 found; start..end, strand, type, name):
      5..231     +  promoter       RSV promoter: Rous sarcoma virus enhancer/promoter
    232..412     +  LTR            5' LTR (truncated): truncated 5' long terminal repeat (LTR) from HIV-1
    459..584     +  misc_feature   HIV-1 Ψ: packaging signal of human immunodeficiency virus type 1
    568..931     +  CDS            HIV-1 gag (fragment): gag protein from human immunodeficiency virus 1; gag
   1077..1310    +  misc_feature   RRE: The Rev response element (RRE) of HIV-1 allows for Rev-dependent mRNA export from the nucleus to the cytoplasm.
   1687..1713    +  CDS            Rev (fragment): human immunodeficiency virus 1 (HIV-1) Rev protein; rev; enhances nuclear export of unspliced and incompletely spliced viral mRNAs
   1720..1743    +  promoter       SV40 promoter (fragment): SV40 early promoter
   1744..1815    +  promoter       SV40 promoter (fragment): SV40 enhancer and early promoter
   1839..1974    +  rep_origin     SV40 ori: SV40 origin of replication
   2020..2616    +  CDS            PuroR (fragment): puromycin N-acetyltransferase; pac from Streptomyces; confers resistance to puromycin
   2665..2782    +  misc_feature   cPPT/CTS: central polypurine tract and central termination sequence of HIV-1
   2847..2913    +  CDS            small t antigen (fragment): SV40 (simian virus 40) small t antigen
   2920..4098    +  promoter       EF-1α promoter: strong constitutive promoter for human elongation factor EF-1α
   4115..5737    +  CDS            NR5A2: NR5A2_HUMAN - Also known as B1F, CPF, FTF. Experimental evidence at protein level: Swiss-Prot protein existence level 1. Nuclear receptor that acts as a key metabolic sensor by regulating the expression of genes involved in bile acid synthesis, cholesterol homeostasis and triglyceride synthesis. Together with the oxysterol receptors NR1H3/LXR-alpha and NR1H2/LXR-beta, acts as an essential transcriptional regulator of lipid metabolism. Plays an anti- inflammatory role during the hepatic acute phase response by acting as a corepressor: inhibits the hepatic acute phase response by preventing diss
   5753..5806    +  promoter       U6 promoter (fragment): RNA polymerase III promoter for human U6 snRNA
   5848..6436    +  misc_feature   WPRE: woodchuck hepatitis virus posttranscriptional regulatory element
   6487..6506    +  misc_feature   cPPT/CTS (fragment): central polypurine tract and central termination sequence of HIV-1
   6508..6741    +  LTR            3' LTR (ΔU3): self-inactivating 3' long terminal repeat (LTR) from HIV-1
   6819..6940    +  polyA_signal   SV40 poly(A) signal: SV40 polyadenylation signal
   6980..7115    +  rep_origin     SV40 ori: SV40 origin of replication
   7136..7154    -  promoter       T7 promoter: promoter for bacteriophage T7 RNA polymerase
   7162..7317    +  CDS            lacZα (fragment): LacZα fragment of β-galactosidase; lacZ fragment
   7322..7750    +  rep_origin     f1 ori (sequence partly withheld): f1 bacteriophage origin of replication; arrow indicates direction of (+) strand synthesis
   7803..7907    +  promoter       AmpR promoter: bla
   7908..8768    +  CDS            AmpR: β-lactamase; bla; confers resistance to ampicillin, carbenicillin, and related antibiotics
   8939..9527    +  rep_origin     ori: high-copy-number ColE1/pMB1/pBR322/pUC origin of replication
   9710..9802    +  CDS            lacI (fragment): lac repressor; lacI; The lac repressor binds to the lac operator to inhibit transcription in E. coli. This inhibition can be relieved by adding lactose or isopropyl-β-D-thiogalactopyranoside (IPTG).
   9815..9836    +  protein_bind   CAP binding site: CAP binding activates transcription in the presence of cAMP. E. coli catabolite activator protein
   9851..9881    +  promoter       lac promoter: promoter for the E. coli lac operon
   9889..9905    +  protein_bind   lac operator: The lac repressor binds to the lac operator to inhibit transcription in E. coli. This inhibition can be relieved by adding lactose or isopropyl-β-D-thiogalactopyranoside (IPTG). lac repressor encoded by lacI
   9950..9968    +  promoter       T3 promoter: promoter for bacteriophage T3 RNA polymerase
