[The description below was written by a language model from this plasmid's Addgene catalogue record and pLannotate feature annotations shown in this document.]
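Description:
TFORF1448 is a lentiviral mammalian expression plasmid built on the pLX_TRC317 backbone and carrying the human transcription factor NR5A2 (also known as LRH-1 or FTF), a nuclear receptor involved in regulating bile acid, cholesterol and lipid metabolism genes. It belongs to a large barcoded transcription factor ORF collection in which each synthesized ORF is paired with a unique 24-bp barcode, so that the factor delivered to a cell can be identified by sequencing in pooled overexpression screens. The barcode itself is not annotated in the feature table, which places a short U6 promoter-like fragment between the ORF and the WPRE. The sequenced record is 9,991 nt, consistent with the stated backbone and insert sizes.

In bacteria the plasmid is maintained by a high-copy ColE1/pUC-type origin and selected through the β-lactamase (AmpR) gene. An f1 origin and lac/T7/T3 cloning remnants are also present. The depositor notes a risk of recombination, as is common for LTR-containing plasmids.

The viral portion has a third-generation layout. An RSV promoter drives a truncated HIV-1 5' LTR, followed by the Ψ packaging signal, a gag fragment, the RRE for Rev-dependent RNA export, and a cPPT/CTS. A self-inactivating ΔU3 3' LTR and an SV40 poly(A) signal close the transfer cassette.

Within the cassette, an SV40 promoter expresses puromycin N-acetyltransferase for selecting transduced cells. Downstream, the strong constitutive EF-1α promoter drives the NR5A2 coding sequence. The WPRE after the ORF enhances transcript stability and expression. The construct is intended for packaging into lentivirus and stable NR5A2 overexpression, for example in directed differentiation screens.
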