Addgene plasmid #142796: TFORF1448
Purpose: Lentiviral vector for overexpressing transcription factor ORFs with unique 24-bp barcodes. Barcodes facilitate identification of transcription factors in pooled screens.
Depositing lab: Feng Zhang. Depositing organization: Broad Institute. Publication: A transcription factor atlas of directed differentiation. Joung J, Ma S, Tay T, Geiger-Schuller KR, Kirchgatterer PC, Verdine VK, Guo B, Arias-Garcia MA, Allen WE, Singh A, Kuksenko O, Abudayyeh OO, Gootenberg JS, Fu Z, Macrae RK, Buenrostro JD, Regev A, Zhang F. Cell. 2023 Jan 5;186(1):209-229.e26. doi: 10.1016/j.cell.2022.11.026. PubMed 36608654.
Backbone
  Vector backbone: pLX_TRC317
  Backbone manufacturer: Broad Institute Genetic Perturbation Platform
  Backbone size w/o insert (bp): 8264
  Vector type: Mammalian Expression, Lentiviral
  Selectable markers: Puromycin
Growth in bacteria
  Bacterial resistance: Ampicillin, 100 μg/mL
  Growth temperature: 37°C
  Growth strain: NEB Stable
  Copy number: High Copy
Gene/Insert
  Gene/Insert name: NR5A2
  Species: H. sapiens (human)
  Insert size (bp): 1727
  Entrez Gene: NR5A2 (a.k.a. B1F, B1F2, CPF, FTF, FTZ-F1, FTZ-F1beta, LRH-1, LRH1, hB1F-2)
  Promoter: EF1a
  Cloning method: Unknown
  Sequencing primers: 5′ GGGTGGAGACTGAAGTTAGGCCAG; 3′ CACATAGCGTAAAAGGAGCAACATAG
Terms and licenses: Academic/Nonprofit Terms; Industry Terms: Not Available to Industry
Depositor comments: NM_205860,ENST00000367362 . The transcription factor ORF portion of this plasmid was synthesized by Genewiz. Please test multiple small colonies in case of plasmid recombination. To make this collection available in a timely manner, a portion of this collection was not fully sequenced by Addgene. If an Addgene verified full plasmid sequence is not available, please contact us prior to placing an order to request the full sequence.
How to cite: TFORF1448 was a gift from Feng Zhang (Addgene plasmid # 142796 ; http://n2t.net/addgene:142796 ; RRID:Addgene_142796)
