>Addgene plasmid #142796 | TFORF1448 | depositor partial sequence | sequence record 280526 | Insert
ACCGCCACCATGTCTTCTAATTCAGATACTGGGGATTTACAAGAGTCTTTAAAGCACGGACTTACACCTA
TTGGTGCTGGGCTTCCGGACCGACACGGATCCCCCATCCCCGCCCGCGGTCGCCTTGTCATGCTGCCCAA
AGTGGAGACGGAAGCCCTGGGACTGGCTCGATCGCATGGGGAACAGGGCCAGATGCCGGAAAACATGCAA
GTGTCTCAATTTAAAATGGTGAATTACTCCTATGATGAAGATCTGGAAGAGCTTTGTCCCGTGTGTGGAG
ATAAAGTGTCTGGGTACCATTATGGGCTCCTCACCTGTGAAAGCTGCAAGGGATTTTTTAAGCGAACAGT
CCAAAATAATAAAAGGTACACATGTATAGAAAACCAGAACTGCCAAATTGACAAAACACAGAGAAAGCGT
TGTCCTTACTGTCGTTTTCAAAAATGTCTAAGTGTTGGAATGAAGCTAGAAGCTGTAAGGGCCGACCGAA
TGCGTGGAGGAAGGAATAAGTTTGGGCCAATGTACAAGAGAGACAGGGCCCTGAAGCAACAGAAAAAAGC
CCTCATCCGAGCCAATGGACTTAAGCTAGAAGCCATGTCTCAGGTGATCCAAGCTATGCCCTCTGACCTG
ACCATTTCCTCTGCAATTCAAAACATCCACTCTGCCTCCAAAGGCCTACCTCTGAACCATGCTGCCTTGC
CTCCTACAGACTATGACAGAAGTCCCTTTGTAACATCCCCCATTAGCATGACAATGCCCCCTCACGGCAG
CCTGCAAGGTTACCAAACATATGGCCACTTTCCTAGCCGGGCCATCAAGTCTGAGTACCCAGACCCCTAT
ACCAGCTCACCCGAGTCCATAATGGGCTATTCATATATGGATAGTTACCAGACGAGCTCTCCAGCAAGCA
TCCCACATCTGATACTGGAACTTTTGAAGTGTGAGCCAGATGAGCCTCAAGTCCAGGCTAAAATCATGGC
CTATTTGCAGCAAGAGCAGGCTAACCGAAGCAAGCACGAAAAGCTGAGCACCTTTGGGCTTATGTGCAAA
ATGGCAGATCAAACTCTCTTCTCCATTGTCGAGTGGGCCAGGAGTAGTATCTTCTTCAGAGAACTTAAGG
TTGATGACCAAATGAAGCTGCTTCAGAACTGCTGGAGTGAGCTCTTAATCCTCGACCACATTTACCGACA
AGTGGTACATGGAAAGGAAGGATCCATCTTCCTGGTTACTGGGCAACAAGTGGACTATTCCATAATAGCA
TCACAAGCCGGAGCCACCCTCAACAACCTCATGAGTCATGCACAGGAGTTAGTGGCAAAACTTCGTTCTC
TCCAGTTTGATCAACGAGAGTTCGTATGTCTGAAATTCTTGGTGCTCTTTAGTTTAGATGTCAAAAACCT
TGAAAACTTCCAGCTGGTAGAAGGTGTCCAGGAACAAGTCAATGCCGCCCTGCTGGACTACACAATGTGT
AACTACCCGCAGCAGACAGAGAAATTTGGACAGCTACTTCTTCGACTACCCGAAATCCGGGCCATCAGTA
TGCAGGCTGAAGAATACCTCTACTACAAGCACCTGAACGGGGATGTGCCCTATAATAACCTTCTCATTGA
AATGTTGCATGCCAAAAGAGCATAGTAATGAACTAGTCCGTAACTTGAAAGTATTTCGATTTCTTGGCTT
TATATATCTTGTGGAAAGGACGAGAACGGCCGTTGCGTGGTCTGCTG
