>Addgene plasmid #142796 | TFORF1448 | depositor partial sequence | sequence record 280527 | Barcode
GAACGGCCGTTGCGTGGTCTGCTG
